>Addgene plasmid #174842 | pLV-H1-SGIPX | addgene full sequence | sequence record 344693 | Addgene NGS Result
GGGTCGCTACAGACGTTGTTTGTCTTCAAGAAGCTTCCAGAGGAACTGCTTCCTTCACGACATTCAACAG
ACCTTGCATTCCTTTGGCGAGAGGGGAAAGACCCCTAGGAATGCTCGTCAAGAAGACAGGGCCAGGTTTC
CGGGCCCTCACATTGCCAAAAGACGGCAATATGGTGGAAAATAACATATAGACAAACGCACACCGGCCTT
ATTCCAAGCGGCTTCGGCCAGTAACGTTAGGGGGGGGGGAGGGAGAGGGGCGGAATTTGCGGCCGCTACT
TGTACATTATTCTTCACCGGCATCTGCATCCGGGGTCTTGAAGGCGTGCTGGTACTCCACGATGCCCAGC
TCGGTGTTGCTGTGATCCTCCTCCACGCGGCGGAAGGCGAACATGGGGCCCCCGTTCTGCAGGATGCTGG
GGTGGATGGCGCTCTTGAAGTGCATGTGGCTGTCCACCACGGAGCTGTAGTAGCCGCCGTCGCGCAGGCT
GAAGGTGCGGGTGAAGCTGCCATCCAGATCGTTATCGCCCATGGGGTGCAGGTGCTCCACGGTGGCGTTG
CTGCGGATGATCTTGTCGGTGAAGATCACGCTGTCCTCGGGGAAGCCGGTGCCCATCACCTTGAAGTCGC
CGATCACGCGGCCGGCCTCGTAGCGGTAGCTGAAGCTCACGTGCAGCACGCCGCCGTCCTCGTACTTCTC
GATGCGGGTGTTGGTGTAGCCGCCGTTGTTGATGGCGTGCAGGAAGGGGTTCTCGTAGCCGCTGGGGTAG
GTGCCGAAGTGGTAGAAGCCGTAGCCCATCACGTGGCTCAGCAGGTAGGGGCTGAAGGTCAGGGCGCCTT
TGGTGCTCTTCATCTTGTTGGTCATGCGGCCCTGCTCGGGGGTGCCCTCTCCGCCGCCCACCAGCTCGAA
CTCCACGCCGTTCAGGGTGCCGGTGATGCGGCACTCGATCTCCATGGCGGGCAGGCCGCTCTCGTCGCTC
TCCATGGTGGCTGTACACGGGGAATCCGCGTTCCAATGCACCGTTCCCGGCCGCGGAGGCTGGATCGGTC
CCGGTGTCTTCTATGGAGGTCAAAACAGCGCTGGATGGCGTCTCCAGGCGATCTGACGGTTCACTAAACG
AGCTCTGCTTATATAGACCTCCCACCGTACACGCCTACCGCCCATTTGCGTCAATGGGGCGGAGTTGTTA
CGACATTTTGGAAAGTCCCGTTGATTTTGGTGCCAAAACAAACTCCCATTGACGTCAATGGGGTGGAGAC
TTGGAAATCCCCGTGAGTCAAACCGCTATCCACGCCCATTGATGTACTGCCAAAACCGCATCACCATGGT
AATAGCGATGACTAATACGTAGATGTACTGCCAAGTAGGAAAGTCCCATAAGGTCATGTACTGGGCATAA
TGCCAGGCGGGCCATTTACCGTCATTGACGTCAATAGGGGGCGTACTTGGCATATGATACACTTGATGTA
CTGCCAAGTGGGCAGTTTACCGTAAATACTCCACCCATTGACGTCAATGGAAAGTCCCTATTGGCGTTAC
TATGGGAACATACGTCATTATTGACGTCAATGGGCGGGGGTCGTTGGGCGGTCAGCCAGGCGGGCCATTT
ACCGTAAGTTATGTAACGCGGAACTCCATATATGGGCTATGAACTAATGACCCCGTAATTGATTACTATT
AATAACTAATGCATGGCGGTAATACGTCTAGAAAAAAAGAATCGATGTGGTCTCATACAGAACTTATAAG
ATTCCCAAATCCAAAGACATTTCACGTTTATGGTGATTTCCCAGAACACATAGCGACATGCAAATATTAC
TAGTACTAACCAAACTGGATCTCTGCTGTCCCTGTAATAAACCCGAAAATTTTGAATTTTTGTAATTTGT
TTTTGTAATTCTTTAGTTTGTATGTCTGTTGCTATTATGTCTACTATTCTTTCCCCTGCACTGTACCCCC
CAATCCCCCCTTTTCTTTTAAAATTGTGGATGAATACTGCCATTTGTCTGCAGAATTGGCGCACGCAGTG
CCGATCCGTTCACTAATCGAATGGATCTGTCTCTGTCTCTCTCTCCACCTTCTTCTTCTATTCCTTCGGG
CCTGTCGGGTCCCCTCGGGGTTGGGAGGTGGGTCTGAAACGATAATGGTGAATATCCCTGCCTAACTCTA
TTCACTATAGAAAGTACAGCAAAAACTATTCTTAAACCTACCAAGCCTCCTACTATCATTATGAATAATT
TTATATACCACAGCCAATTTGTTATGTTAAACCAATTCCACAAACTTGCCCATTTATCTAATTCCAATAA
TTCTTGTTCATTCTTTTCTTGCTGGTTTTGCGATTCTTCAATTAAGGAGTGTATTAAGCTTGTGTAATTG
TTAATTTCTCTGTCCCACTCCATCCAGGTCGTGTGATTCCAAATCTGTTCCAGAGATTTATTACTCCAAC
TAGCATTCCAAGGCACAGCAGTGGTGCAAATGAGTTTTCCAGAGCAACCCCAAATCCCCAGGAGCTGTTG
ATCCTTTAGGTATCTTTCCACAGCCAGGATTCTTGCCTGGAGCTGCTTGATGCCCCAGACTGTGAGTTGC
AACAGATGCTGTTGCGCCTCAATAGCCCTCAGCAAATTGTTCTGCTGCTGCACTATACCAGACAATAATT
GTCTGGCCTGTACCGTCAGCGTCATTGACGCTGCGCCCATAGTGCTTCCTGCTGCTCCCAAGAACCCAAG
GAACAAAGCTCCTATTCCCACTGCTCTTTTTTCTCTCTGCACCACTCTTCTCTTTGCCTTGGTGGGTGCT
ACTCCTAATGGTTCAATTTTTACTACTTTATATTTATATAATTCACTTCTCCAATTGTCCCTCATATCTC
CTCCTCCAGGTCTGAAGATCAGCGGCCGGCCGCTTGCTGTGCGGTGGTCTTACTTTTGTTTTGCTCTTCC
TCTATCTTGTCTAAAGCTTCCTTGGTGTCTTTTATCTCTATCCTTTGATGCACACAATAGAGGGTTGCTA
CTGTATTATATAATGATCTAAGTTCTTCTGATCCTGTCTGAAGGGATGGTTGTAGCTGTCCCAGTATTTG
TCTACAGCCTTCTGATGTTTCTAACAGGCCAGGATTAACTGCGAATCGTTCTAGCTCCCTGCTTGCCCAT
ACTATATGTTTTAATTTATATTTTTTCTTTCCCCCTGGCCTTAACCGAATTTTTTCCCATCGCGATCTAA
TTCTCCCCCGCTTAATACTGACGCTCTCGCACCCATCTCTCTCCTTCTAGCCTCCGCTAGTCAAAATTTT
TGGCGTACTCACCAGTCGCCGCCCCTCGCCTCTTGCCGTGCGCGCTTCAGCAAGCCGAGTCCTGCGTCGA
GAGAGCTCCTCTGGTTTCCCTTTCGCTTTCAAGTCCCTGTTCGGGCGCCACTGCTAGAGATTTTCCACAC
TGACTAAAAGGGTCTGAGGGATCTCTAGTTACCAGAGTCACACAACAGACGGGCACACACTACTTGAAGC
ACTCAAGGCAAGCTTTATTGAGGCTTAAGCAGTGGGTTCCCTAGTTAGCCAGAGAGCTCCCAGGCTCAGA
TCTGGTCTAACCAGAGAGACCCAGTACAGGCAAAAAGCAGCTGCTTATATGCAGGATCTGAGGGCTCGCC
ACTCCCCAGTCCCGCCCAGGCCACGCCTCCCTGGAAAGTCCCCAGCGGAAAGTCCCTTGTAGCAAGCTCG
ATATCAGCAGTTCTTGAAGTACTCCGGATGCAGCTCTCGGGCCACGTGATGAAATGCTAGGCGGCTGTCA
AACCTCCACTCTAACACTTCTCTCTCCGGGTCATCCATCCCATGCAGGCTCACAGGGTGTAACAAGCTGG
TGTTCTCTCCTTTATTGGCCTCTTCTACCTTATCTGGCTCAACTGGTACTAGCTTGTAGCACCATCCAAA
GGTCAGTGGATATCTGACCCCTGGCCCTGGTGTGTAGTTCTGCTAATCAGGGAAGTAGCCTTGTGTGTGG
TAGATCCACAGATCAAGGATATCTTGTCTTCTTTGGGAGTGAATTAGCCCTTCCAACTACTAAGTTTGTA
GTACATATTTAACAAATACAATTTCTTTAAAATGAAAATAATTCAGAGGAATCACAGGTTTAGAGTAAAT
GAAACCACAGGTAATTGGCAGTGGTAATAGGGTATGGGGTGGGAAGTTTGGGATGATTTTGGTTAGCTTG
AGTTATCCAGTTGATCCAGACATGATAAGATACATTGATGAGTTTGGACAAACCACAACTAGAATGCAGT
GAAAAAAATGCTTTATTTGTGAAATTTGTGATGCTATTGCTTTATTTGTAACCATTATAAGCTGCAATAA
ACAAGTTGATCTCCCGATCCGTCGACGAAGCTTTTTGCAAAAGCCTAGGCCTCCAAAAAAGCCTCCTCAC
TACTTCTGGAATAGCTCAGAGGCCGAGGCGGCCTCGGCCTCTGCATAAATAAAAAAAATTAGTCAGCCAT
GGGGCGGAGAATGGGCGGAACTGGGCGGAGTTAGGGGCGGGATGGGCGGAGTTAGGGGCGGGACTATGGT
TGCTGACTAACTCGACGTCAGGTGGCACTTTTCGGGGAAATGTGCGCGGAACCCCTATTTGTTTATTTTT
CTAAATACATTCAAATATGTATCCGCTCATGAGACAATAACCCTGATAAATGCTTCAATAATATTGAAAA
AGGAAGAGTATGAGTATTCAACATTTCCGTGTCGCCCTTATTCCCTTTTTTGCGGCATTTTGCCTTCCTG
TTTTTGCTCACCCAGAAACGCTGGTGAAAGTAAAAGATGCTGAAGATCAGTTGGGTGCACGAGTGGGTTA
CATCGAACTGGATCTCAACAGCGGTAAGATCCTTGAGAGTTTTCGCCCCGAAGAACGTTTTCCAATGATG
AGCACTTTTAAAGTTCTGCTATGTGGCGCGGTATTATCCCGTATTGACGCCGGGCAAGAGCAACTCGGTC
GCCGCATACACTATTCTCAGAATGACTTGGTTGAGTACTCACCAGTCACAGAAAAGCATCTTACGGATGG
CATGACAGTAAGAGAATTATGCAGTGCTGCCATAACCATGAGTGATAACACTGCGGCCAACTTACTTCTG
ACAACGATCGGAGGACCGAAGGAGCTAACCGCTTTTTTGCACAACATGGGGGATCATGTAACTCGCCTTG
ATCGTTGGGAACCGGAGCTGAATGAAGCCATACCAAACGACGAGCGTGACACCACGATGCCTGTAGCAAT
GGCAACAACGTTGCGCAAACTATTAACTGGCGAACTACTTACTCTAGCTTCCCGGCAACAATTAATAGAC
TGGATGGAGGCGGATAAAGTTGCAGGACCACTTCTGCGCTCGGCCCTTCCGGCTGGCTGGTTTATTGCTG
ATAAATCTGGAGCCGGTGAGCGTGGGTCTCGCGGTATCATTGCAGCACTGGGGCCAGATGGTAAGCCCTC
CCGTATCGTAGTTATCTACACGACGGGGAGTCAGGCAACTATGGATGAACGAAATAGACAGATCGCTGAG
ATAGGTGCCTCACTGATTAAGCATTGGTAACTGTCAGACCAAGTTTACTCATATATACTTTAGATTGATT
TAAAACTTCATTTTTAATTTAAAAGGATCTAGGTGAAGATCCTTTTTGATAATCTCATGACCAAAATCCC
TTAACGTGAGTTTTCGTTCCACTGAGCGTCAGACCCCGTAGAAAAGATCAAAGGATCTTCTTGAGATCCT
TTTTTTCTGCGCGTAATCTGCTGCTTGCAAACAAAAAAACCACCGCTACCAGCGGTGGTTTGTTTGCCGG
ATCAAGAGCTACCAACTCTTTTTCCGAAGGTAACTGGCTTCAGCAGAGCGCAGATACCAAATACTGTTCT
TCTAGTGTAGCCGTAGTTAGGCCACCACTTCAAGAACTCTGTAGCACCGCCTACATACCTCGCTCTGCTA
ATCCTGTTACCAGTGGCTGCTGCCAGTGGCGATAAGTCGTGTCTTACCGGGTTGGACTCAAGACGATAGT
TACCGGATAAGGCGCAGCGGTCGGGCTGAACGGGGGGTTCGTGCACACAGCCCAGCTTGGAGCGAACGAC
CTACACCGAACTGAGATACCTACAGCGTGAGCTATGAGAAAGCGCCACGCTTCCCGAAGGGAGAAAGGCG
GACAGGTATCCGGTAAGCGGCAGGGTCGGAACAGGAGAGCGCACGAGGGAGCTTCCAGGGGGAAACGCCT
GGTATCTTTATAGTCCTGTCGGGTTTCGCCACCTCTGACTTGAGCGTCGATTTTTGTGATGCTCGTCAGG
GGGGCGGAGCCTATGGAAAAACGCCAGCAACGCGGCCTTTTTACGGTTCCTGGCCTTTTGCTGGCCTTTT
GCTCACATGTTCTTTCCTGCGTTATCCCCTGATTCTGTGGATAACCGTATTACCGCCTTTGAGTGAGCTG
ATACCCTGCTATTGTCTTCCCAATCCTCCCCCTTGCTGTCCTGCCCCACCCCACCCCCCAGAATAGAATG
ACACCTACTCAGACAATGCGATGCAATTTCCTCATTTTATTAGGAAAGGACAGTGGGAGTGGCACCTTCC
AGGGTCAAGGAAGGCACGGGGGAGGGGCAAACAACAGATGGCTGGCAACTAGAAGGCACAGTCGAGGCTG
ATCAGCGGGTTTAAACAATGTCAAGGCCTCTCACTCTCTGATATTCATTTCTTTGCAAGTTATAAATACT
GAATAATAAGATGACATGAACTACTACTGCTAGAGATTTTCCACACTGACTAAAAGGGTCTGAGGGATCT
CTAGTTACCAGAGTCACACAACAGACGGGCACACACTACTTGAAGCACTCAAGGCAAGCTTTATTGAGGC
TTAAGCAGTGGGTTCCCTAGTTAGCCAGAGAGCTCCCAGGCTCAGATCTGGTCTAACCAGAGAGACCCAG
TACAAGCAAAAAGCAGATCTTGTCTTCGTTGGGAGTGAATTAGCCCTTCCAGTCCCCTCTTTTCTTTTAA
AAAGTGGCTAAGATCTACAGCTGCCTTGTAAGTCATTGGTCTTAAAGGTACCTGAGGTGTGACTGGAAAA
CCCACCTCCTCCTCCTCTTGTGCTTCTAGCCAGGCACAATCAGCATTGGTAGCTGCTGTATTGCTACTTG
TGATTGCTCCATGTTTTTCTAGGTCTCGACTGCAGAATTAATTCCAGGCGGGGAGGCGGCCCAAAGGGAG
ATCCGACTCGTCTGAGGGCGAAGGCGAAGACGCGGAAGAGGCCGCAGAGCCGGCAGCAGGCCGCGGGAAG
GAAGGTCCGCTGGATTGAGGGCCGAAGGGACGTAGCAGAAGGACGTCCCGCGCAGAATCCAGGTGGCAAC
ACAGGCGAGCAGCCATGGAAAGGACGTCAGCTTCCCCGACAACACCACGGAATTGTCAGTGCCCAACAGC
CGAGCCCCTGTCCAGCAGCGGGCAAGGCAGGCGGCGATGAGTTCCGCCGTGGCAATAGGGAGGGGGAAAG
CGAAAGTCCCGGAAAGGAGCTGACAGGTGGTGGCAATGCCCCAACCAGTGGGGGTTGCGTCAGCAAACAC
AGTGCACACCACGCCACGTTGCCTGACAACGGGCCACAACTCCTCATAAAGAGACAGCAACCAGGATTTA
TACAAGGAGGAGAAAATGAAAGCCATACGGGAAGCAATAGCATGATACAAAGGCATTAAAGCAGCGTATC
CACATAGCGTAAAAGGAGCAACATAGTTAAGAATACCAGTCAATCTTTCACAAATTTTGTAATCCAGAGG
TTGATTGTTCCAGACGCGTGACTCAATTTAAATAAAACACATTAGTAACATTAATATACATTAAAACACA
ACTGGTTGGATCCGGTTACCTCGAGAAGAGCTATGAATAAAAAGAAATATATTTTCTTCAGAAGAGAATT
CTGTTGGGTTAACCTGAAGAAGTAATCCCAGCAAGTGTTTCCAAGATGTGCAGGCAACGATTCTGTAAAG
TACTGAAGCCTCATTCGAAACAAACTCAGGCACCGGGCTTGCGGGTCATGCACCAGGTGCGCGGTCCTTC
GGGCACCTCGACGTCGGCGGTGACGGTGAAGCCGAGCCGCTCGTAGAAGGGGAGGTTGCGGGGCGCGGAG
GTCTCCAGGAAGGCGGGCACCCCAGCGCGCTCGGCCGCCTCCACTCCGGGGAGCACGACGGCGCTGCCCA
GACCCTTGCCCTGGTGGTCGGGCGAGACGCCGACGGTGGCCAGGAACCACGCGGGCTCCTTGGGCCGGTG
CGGCGCCAGGAGGCCTTCCATCTGTTGCTGCGCGGCCAGCCGGGAACCGCTCAACTCGGCCATGCGCGAG
CCGATCTCGGCGAACACCGCCCCCGCTTCGACGCTCTCCGGCGTGGTCCAGACCGCCACCGCGGCGCCGT
CGTCCGCGACCCACACCTTGCCGATGTCGAGCCCGACGCGCGTGAGGAAGAGTTCTTGCAGCTCGGTGAC
CCGCTCGATGTGGCGGTCCGGGTCGACGGTGTGGCGCGTGGCGGGGTAGTCGGCGAACGCGGCGGCGAGG
GTGCGTACGGCCCGGGGGACGTCGTCGCGGGTGGCGAGGCGCACCGTGGGCTTGTACTCGGTGGCCATGG
TATTATCGTGTTTTTCAAAGGAAAACCACGTCCCCGTGGTTCGGGGGGCCTAGACGTTTTTTTAACCTCG
ACTAAACACATGTAAAGCATGTGCACCGAGGCCCCAGATCAGATCCCATACAATGGGGTACCTTCTGGGC
ATCCTTCAGCCCCTTGTTGAATACGCTTGAGGAGAGCCATTTGACTCTTTCCACAACTATCCAACTCACA
ACGTGGCACTGGGGTTGTGCCGCCTTTGCAGGTGTATCTTATACACGTGGCTTTTGGCCGCAGAGGCACC
TGTCGCCAGGTGGGGGGTTCCGCTGCCTGCAAA
Features (pLannotate 1.2.2; 24 found; start..end, strand, type, name):
    287..985     -  CDS            TurboGFP: improved green fluorescent protein from Pontellina plumata (Evdokimov et al., 2006) mammalian codon-optimized
    997..1080    -  CDS            UL126 (fragment): UL126_HCMVA - Protein predicted: Swiss-Prot protein existence level 4. From Human cytomegalovirus (strain AD169) (HHV-5) (Human herpesvirus 5).
   1121..1324    -  promoter       CMV promoter: human cytomegalovirus (CMV) immediate early promoter
   1325..1628    -  enhancer       CMV enhancer: human cytomegalovirus immediate early enhancer
   1727..1817    -  promoter       H1 promoter: human H1 RNA promoter
   1866..1983    -  misc_feature   cPPT/CTS: central polypurine tract and central termination sequence of HIV-1
   2033..2133    -  CDS            Rev (fragment): human immunodeficiency virus 1 (HIV-1) Rev protein; rev; enhances nuclear export of unspliced and incompletely spliced viral mRNAs
   2510..2743    -  misc_feature   RRE: The Rev response element (RRE) of HIV-1 allows for Rev-dependent mRNA export from the nucleus to the cytoplasm.
   2918..3256    -  CDS            HIV-1 gag (fragment): gag protein from human immunodeficiency virus 1; gag
   3240..3365    -  misc_feature   HIV-1 Ψ: packaging signal of human immunodeficiency virus type 1
   3412..3669    -  LTR            5' LTR (truncated): truncated 5' long terminal repeat (LTR) from HIV-1
   3717..4046    -  CDS            nef (fragment): NEF_HV1BR - Experimental evidence at protein level: Swiss-Prot protein existence level 1. Extracellular Nef protein targets CD4(+) T-lymphocytes for apoptosis by interacting with CXCR4 surface receptors (PubMed:14990729). From Human immunodeficiency virus type 1 group M subtype B (isolate BRU/LAI) (HIV-1).
   4213..4347    -  polyA_signal   SV40 poly(A) signal: SV40 polyadenylation signal
   4388..4523    -  rep_origin     SV40 ori: SV40 origin of replication
   4595..4699    +  promoter       AmpR promoter: bla
   4700..5560    +  CDS            AmpR: β-lactamase; bla; confers resistance to ampicillin, carbenicillin, and related antibiotics
   5731..6319    +  rep_origin     ori: high-copy-number ColE1/pMB1/pBR322/pUC origin of replication
   6530..6641    -  polyA_signal   bGH poly(A) signal: bovine growth hormone polyadenylation signal
   6748..6981    -  LTR            3' LTR (ΔU3): self-inactivating 3' long terminal repeat (LTR) from HIV-1
   6983..7171    -  CDS            nef (fragment): NEF_HV1Z2 - Experimental evidence at protein level: Swiss-Prot protein existence level 1. Extracellular Nef protein targets CD4(+) T-lymphocytes for apoptosis by interacting with CXCR4 surface receptors. From Human immunodeficiency virus type 1 group M subtype D (isolate Z2/CDC-Z34) (HIV-1).
   7188..7776    -  misc_feature   WPRE: woodchuck hepatitis virus posttranscriptional regulatory element
   7909..7996    -  ncRNA          5' miR-30a (fragment): sequence upstream of the 71-nt precursor of the human miR-30a microRNA (Zeng et al., 2002) miRNA
   8006..8602    -  CDS            PuroR: puromycin N-acetyltransferase; pac from Streptomyces alboniger; confers resistance to puromycin
   8611..260     -  misc_feature   IRES (across the origin): internal ribosome entry site (IRES) of the encephalomyocarditis virus (EMCV)
