[The description below was written by a language model from this plasmid's Addgene catalogue record and pLannotate feature annotations shown in this document.]
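Description:
pLV-H1-SGIPX is an empty HIV-1-based lentiviral RNAi backbone of 8,923 bp, derived from pGIPZ and intended for cloning shRNA and/or miRNA sequences for expression in mammalian cells. It is maintained in bacteria as a high-copy plasmid through a ColE1/pUC-type origin with ampicillin resistance (bla). The recombination-tolerant growth strain listed in the record fits the presence of repeated LTR sequences.

All viral and payload features lie on one strand. Read in that direction, the transfer cassette starts with a truncated 5' LTR, followed by the Ψ packaging signal with a gag fragment, the Rev response element and the cPPT/CTS. These elements support genome packaging, Rev-dependent nuclear export and efficient transduction. A human H1 RNA polymerase III promoter comes next, which provides a position for driving short hairpin RNAs. It is followed by a CMV enhancer/promoter Pol II unit that encodes TurboGFP, an EMCV IRES and puromycin N-acetyltransferase, so transduced cells can be both tracked by fluorescence and selected with puromycin from a single transcript. Downstream of PuroR, the table annotates a fragment of 5' miR-30a flanking sequence, a remnant of the pGIPZ design in which miR-30-embedded hairpins sit in the 3' region of the reporter transcript. No 3' miR-30 arm or hairpin is annotated, and the record does not name the cloning sites. A WPRE enhances transcript expression ahead of the self-inactivating ΔU3 3' LTR, which is followed by a bGH polyadenylation signal. An SV40 origin and SV40 poly(A) signal lie in the plasmid backbone. Short Rev, nef and UL126 annotations are incidental fragments of the viral and CMV sequences rather than functional genes.
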