Addgene plasmid #174842: pLV-H1-SGIPX
Purpose: (Empty Backbone) empty vector for cloning shRNA and/or miRNA
Depositing lab: Helen Morrison. Depositing organization: Leibniz Institute on Aging - Fritz Lipmann Institute (FLI).
Backbone
  Vector backbone: pLV-H1-SGIPX
  Backbone manufacturer: Modified from pGIPZ
  Backbone size (bp): 8923
  Vector type: Mammalian Expression, Lentiviral, RNAi
  Selectable markers: Puromycin
Growth in bacteria
  Bacterial resistance: Ampicillin, 100 μg/mL
  Growth temperature: 37°C
  Growth strain: NEB Stable
  Copy number: High Copy
Terms and licenses: Academic/Nonprofit Terms; Industry Terms: Not Available to Industry
How to cite: pLV-H1-SGIPX was a gift from Helen Morrison (Addgene plasmid # 174842 ; http://n2t.net/addgene:174842 ; RRID:Addgene_174842)
